>Addgene plasmid #213482 | Flag-SKP1-T131A | addgene full sequence | sequence record 424285 | Addgene NGS Result
GACGGATCGGGAGATCTCCCGATCCCCTATGGTGCACTCTCAGTACAATCTGCTCTGATGCCGCATAGTT
AAGCCAGTATCTGCTCCCTGCTTGTGTGTTGGAGGTCGCTGAGTAGTGCGCGAGCAAAATTTAAGCTACA
ACAAGGCAAGGCTTGACCGACAATTGCATGAAGAATCTGCTTAGGGTTAGGCGTTTTGCGCTGCTTCGCG
ATGTACGGGCCAGATATACGCGTTGACATTGATTATTGACTAGTTATTAATAGTAATCAATTACGGGGTC
ATTAGTTCATAGCCCATATATGGAGTTCCGCGTTACATAACTTACGGTAAATGGCCCGCCTGGCTGACCG
CCCAACGACCCCCGCCCATTGACGTCAATAATGACGTATGTTCCCATAGTAACGCCAATAGGGACTTTCC
ATTGACGTCAATGGGTGGAGTATTTACGGTAAACTGCCCACTTGGCAGTACATCAAGTGTATCATATGCC
AAGTACGCCCCCTATTGACGTCAATGACGGTAAATGGCCCGCCTGGCATTATGCCCAGTACATGACCTTA
TGGGACTTTCCTACTTGGCAGTACATCTACGTATTAGTCATCGCTATTACCATGGTGATGCGGTTTTGGC
AGTACATCAATGGGCGTGGATAGCGGTTTGACTCACGGGGATTTCCAAGTCTCCACCCCATTGACGTCAA
TGGGAGTTTGTTTTGGCACCAAAATCAACGGGACTTTCCAAAATGTCGTAACAACTCCGCCCCATTGACG
CAAATGGGCGGTAGGCGTGTACGGTGGGAGGTCTATATAAGCAGAGCTCTCTGGCTAACTAGAGAACCCA
CTGCTTACTGGCTTATCGAAATTAATACGACTCACTATAGGGAGACCCAAGCTTGGTACCGAGCTCGGAT
CCATGGATTACAAGGATGACGACGATAAGCCTTCAATTAAGTTGCAGAGTTCTGATGGAGAGATATTTGA
AGTTGATGTGGAAATTGCCAAACAATCTGTGACTATTAAGACCATGTTGGAAGATTTGGGAATGGATGAT
GAAGGAGATGATGACCCAGTTCCTCTACCAAATGTGAATGCAGCAATATTAAAAAAGGTCATTCAGTGGT
GCACCCACCACAAGGATGACCCTCCTCCTCCTGAAGATGATGAGAACAAAGAAAAGCGAACAGATGATAT
CCCTGTTTGGGACCAAGAATTCCTGAAAGTTGACCAAGGAACACTTTTTGAACTCATTCTGGCTGCAAAC
TACTTAGACATCAAAGGTTTGCTTGATGTTACATGCAAGACTGTTGCCAATATGATCAAGGGGAAAGCTC
CTGAGGAGATTCGCAAGACCTTCAATATCAAAAATGACTTTACTGAAGAGGAGGAAGCCCAGGTACGCAA
AGAGAACCAGTGGTGTGAAGAGAAGTGACTCGAGCATGCATCTAGAGGGCCCTATTCTATAGTGTCACCT
AAATGCTAGAGCTCGCTGATCAGCCTCGACTGTGCCTTCTAGTTGCCAGCCATCTGTTGTTTGCCCCTCC
CCCGTGCCTTCCTTGACCCTGGAAGGTGCCACTCCCACTGTCCTTTCCTAATAAAATGAGGAAATTGCAT
CGCATTGTCTGAGTAGGTGTCATTCTATTCTGGGGGGTGGGGTGGGGCAGGACAGCAAGGGGGAGGATTG
GGAAGACAATAGCAGGCATGCTGGGGATGCGGTGGGCTCTATGGCTTCTGAGGCGGAAAGAACCAGCTGG
GGCTCTAGGGGGTATCCCC
[124 nt withheld, positions 1770-1893]
C
[91 nt withheld, positions 1895-1985]
A
[49 nt withheld, positions 1987-2035]
CCTTTGACGTTGGAGTCCACGTTCTTT
[37 nt withheld, positions 2063-2099]
ACCCTATCTCGGTCTATTCTTTTGATTTATAAGGGATTTTGCCGATTTCGGCCTATTGGTTAAAAAATGA
GCTGATTTAACAAAAATTTAACGCGAATTAATTCTGTGGAATGTGTGTCAGTTAGGGTGTGGAAAGTCCC
CAGGCTCCCCAGCAGGCAGAAGTATGCAAAGCATGCATCTCAATTAGTCAGCAACCAGGTGTGGAAAGTC
CCCAGGCTCCCCAGCAGGCAGAAGTATGCAAAGCATGCATCTCAATTAGTCAGCAACCATAGTCCCGCCC
CTAACTCCGCCCATCCCGCCCCTAACTCCGCCCAGTTCCGCCCATTCTCCGCCCCATGGCTGACTAATTT
TTTTTATTTATGCAGAGGCCGAGGCCGCCTCTGCCTCTGAGCTATTCCAGAAGTAGTGAGGAGGCTTTTT
TGGAGGCCTAGGCTTTTGCAAAAAGCTCCCGGGAGCTTGTATATCCATTTTCGGATCTGATCAAGAGACA
GGATGAGGATCGTTTCGCATGATTGAACAAGATGGATTGCACGCAGGTTCTCCGGCCGCTTGGGTGGAGA
GGCTATTCGGCTATGACTGGGCACAACAGACAATCGGCTGCTCTGATGCCGCCGTGTTCCGGCTGTCAGC
GCAGGGGCGCCCGGTTCTTTTTGTCAAGACCGACCTGTCCGGTGCCCTGAATGAACTGCAGGACGAGGCA
GCGCGGCTATCGTGGCTGGCCACGACGGGCGTTCCTTGCGCAGCTGTGCTCGACGTTGTCACTGAAGCGG
GAAGGGACTGGCTGCTATTGGGCGAAGTGCCGGGGCAGGATCTCCTGTCATCTCACCTTGCTCCTGCCGA
GAAAGTATCCATCATGGCTGATGCAATGCGGCGGCTGCATACGCTTGATCCGGCTACCTGCCCATTCGAC
CACCAAGCGAAACATCGCATCGAGCGAGCACGTACTCGGATGGAAGCCGGTCTTGTCGATCAGGATGATC
TGGACGAAGAGCATCAGGGGCTCGCGCCAGCCGAACTGTTCGCCAGGCTCAAGGCGCGCATGCCCGACGG
CGAGGATCTCGTCGTGACCCATGGCGATGCCTGCTTGCCGAATATCATGGTGGAAAATGGCCGCTTTTCT
GGATTCATCGACTGTGGCCGGCTGGGTGTGGCGGACCGCTATCAGGACATAGCGTTGGCTACCCGTGATA
TTGCTGAAGAGCTTGGCGGCGAATGGGCTGACCGCTTCCTCGTGCTTTACGGTATCGCCGCTCCCGATTC
GCAGCGCATCGCCTTCTATCGCCTTCTTGACGAGTTCTTCTGAGCGGGACTCTGGGGTTCGAAATGACCG
ACCAAGCGACGCCCAACCTGCCATCACGAGATTTCGATTCCACCGCCGCCTTCTATGAAAGGTTGGGCTT
CGGAATCGTTTTCCGGGACGCCGGCTGGATGATCCTCCAGCGCGGGGATCTCATGCTGGAGTTCTTCGCC
CACCCCAACTTGTTTATTGCAGCTTATAATGGTTACAAATAAAGCAATAGCATCACAAATTTCACAAATA
AAGCATTTTTTTCACTGCATTCTAGTTGTGGTTTGTCCAAACTCATCAATGTATCTTATCATGTCTGTAT
ACCGTCGACCTCTAGCTAGAGCTTGGCGTAATCATGGTCATAGCTGTTTCCTGTGTGAAATTGTTATCCG
CTCACAATTCCACACAACATACGAGCCGGAAGCATAAAGTGTAAAGCCTGGGGTGCCTAATGAGTGAGCT
AACTCACATTAATTGCGTTGCGCTCACTGCCCGCTTTCCAGTCGGGAAACCTGTCGTGCCAGCTGCATTA
ATGAATCGGCCAACGCGCGGGGAGAGGCGGTTTGCGTATTGGGCGCTCTTCCGCTTCCTCGCTCACTGAC
TCGCTGCGCTCGGTCGTTCGGCTGCGGCGAGCGGTATCAGCTCACTCAAAGGCGGTAATACGGTTATCCA
CAGAATCAGGGGATAACGCAGGAAAGAACATGTGAGCAAAAGGCCAGCAAAAGGCCAGGAACCGTAAAAA
GGCCGCGTTGCTGGCGTTTTTCCATAGGCTCCGCCCCCCTGACGAGCATCACAAAAATCGACGCTCAAGT
CAGAGGTGGCGAAACCCGACAGGACTATAAAGATACCAGGCGTTTCCCCCTGGAAGCTCCCTCGTGCGCT
CTCCTGTTCCGACCCTGCCGCTTACCGGATACCTGTCCGCCTTTCTCCCTTCGGGAAGCGTGGCGCTTTC
TCATAGCTCACGCTGTAGGTATCTCAGTTCGGTGTAGGTCGTTCGCTCCAAGCTGGGCTGTGTGCACGAA
CCCCCCGTTCAGCCCGACCGCTGCGCCTTATCCGGTAACTATCGTCTTGAGTCCAACCCGGTAAGACACG
ACTTATCGCCACTGGCAGCAGCCACTGGTAACAGGATTAGCAGAGCGAGGTATGTAGGCGGTGCTACAGA
GTTCTTGAAGTGGTGGCCTAACTACGGCTACACTAGAAGAACAGTATTTGGTATCTGCGCTCTGCTGAAG
CCAGTTACCTTCGGAAAAAGAGTTGGTAGCTCTTGATCCGGCAAACAAACCACCGCTGGTAGCGGTGGTT
TTTTTGTTTGCAAGCAGCAGATTACGCGCAGAAAAAAAGGATCTCAAGAAGATCCTTTGATCTTTTCTAC
GGGGTCTGACGCTCAGTGGAACGAAAACTCACGTTAAGGGATTTTGGTCATGAGATTATCAAAAAGGATC
TTCACCTAGATCCTTTTAAATTAAAAATGAAGTTTTAAATCAATCTAAAGTATATATGAGTAAACTTGGT
CTGACAGTTACCAATGCTTAATCAGTGAGGCACCTATCTCAGCGATCTGTCTATTTCGTTCATCCATAGT
TGCCTGACTCCCCGTCGTGTAGATAACTACGATACGGGAGGGCTTACCATCTGGCCCCAGTGCTGCAATG
ATACCGCGAGACCCACGCTCACCGGCTCCAGATTTATCAGCAATAAACCAGCCAGCCGGAAGGGCCGAGC
GCAGAAGTGGTCCTGCAACTTTATCCGCCTCCATCCAGTCTATTAATTGTTGCCGGGAAGCTAGAGTAAG
TAGTTCGCCAGTTAATAGTTTGCGCAACGTTGTTGCCATTGCTACAGGCATCGTGGTGTCACGCTCGTCG
TTTGGTATGGCTTCATTCAGCTCCGGTTCCCAACGATCAAGGCGAGTTACATGATCCCCCATGTTGTGCA
AAAAAGCGGTTAGCTCCTTCGGTCCTCCGATCGTTGTCAGAAGTAAGTTGGCCGCAGTGTTATCACTCAT
GGTTATGGCAGCACTGCATAATTCTCTTACTGTCATGCCATCCGTAAGATGCTTTTCTGTGACTGGTGAG
TACTCAACCAAGTCATTCTGAGAATAGTGTATGCGGCGACCGAGTTGCTCTTGCCCGGCGTCAATACGGG
ATAATACCGCGCCACATAGCAGAACTTTAAAAGTGCTCATCATTGGAAAACGTTCTTCGGGGCGAAAACT
CTCAAGGATCTTACCGCTGTTGAGATCCAGTTCGATGTAACCCACTCGTGCACCCAACTGATCTTCAGCA
TCTTTTACTTTCACCAGCGTTTCTGGGTGAGCAAAAACAGGAAGGCAAAATGCCGCAAAAAAGGGAATAA
GGGCGACACGGAAATGTTGAATACTCATACTCTTCCTTTTTCAATATTATTGAAGCATTTATCAGGGTTA
TTGTCTCATGAGCGGATACATATTTGAATGTATTTAGAAAAATAAACAAATAGGGGTTCCGCGCACATTT
CCCCGAAAAGTGCCACCTGACGTC
Features (pLannotate 1.2.2; 22 found; start..end, strand, type, name):
     28..80      -  misc_feature   bom (fragment): basis of mobility region from pBR322
    235..614     +  enhancer       CMV enhancer: human cytomegalovirus immediate early enhancer
    615..818     +  promoter       CMV promoter: human cytomegalovirus (CMV) immediate early promoter
    814..847     +  LTR            5' LTR (truncated) (fragment): truncated 5' long terminal repeat (LTR) from HIV-1
    863..881     +  promoter       T7 promoter: promoter for bacteriophage T7 RNA polymerase
    916..939     +  CDS            3xFLAG (fragment): three tandem FLAG® epitope tags
    940..1425    +  CDS            SKP1: SKP1_HUMAN - Also known as EMC19, OCP2, SKP1A, TCEB1L. Experimental evidence at protein level: Swiss-Prot protein existence level 1. Essential component of the SCF (SKP1-CUL1-F-box protein) ubiquitin ligase complex, which mediates the ubiquitination of proteins involved in cell cycle progression, signal transduction and transcription. In the SCF complex, serves as an adapter that links the F-box protein to CUL1. The functional specificity of the SCF complex depends on the F-box protein as substrate recognition component. SCF(BTRC) and SCF(FBXW11) direct ubiquitination of CTNNB1 and participate
   1456..1474    -  promoter       SP6 promoter: promoter for bacteriophage SP6 RNA polymerase
   1500..1724    +  polyA_signal   bGH poly(A) signal: bovine growth hormone polyadenylation signal
   1728..1749    +  promoter       SV40 promoter (fragment): SV40 enhancer and early promoter
   1770..2198    +  rep_origin     f1 ori (sequence partly withheld): f1 bacteriophage origin of replication; arrow indicates direction of (+) strand synthesis
   2212..2541    +  promoter       SV40 promoter: SV40 enhancer and early promoter
   2608..3399    +  CDS            neo: KKA2_KLEPN - Also known as kan, nptII. Experimental evidence at protein level: Swiss-Prot protein existence level 1. Resistance to kanamycin, neomycin, paromomycin, ribostamycin, butirosin and gentamicin B. From Klebsiella pneumoniae.
   3423..3581    +  CDS            ble (fragment): BLE_KLEPN - Experimental evidence at protein level: Swiss-Prot protein existence level 1. Binding protein with a strong affinity to the bleomycin family of antibiotics. Binds to CL990; an antimitotic-antibiotic compound. From Klebsiella pneumoniae.
   3576..3697    +  polyA_signal   SV40 poly(A) signal: SV40 polyadenylation signal
   3770..3786    -  protein_bind   lac operator: The lac repressor binds to the lac operator to inhibit transcription in E. coli. This inhibition can be relieved by adding lactose or isopropyl-β-D-thiogalactopyranoside (IPTG). lac repressor encoded by lacI
   3794..3824    -  promoter       lac promoter: promoter for the E. coli lac operon
   3839..3860    -  protein_bind   CAP binding site: CAP binding activates transcription in the presence of cAMP. E. coli catabolite activator protein
   3873..3965    -  CDS            lacI (fragment): lac repressor; lacI; The lac repressor binds to the lac operator to inhibit transcription in E. coli. This inhibition can be relieved by adding lactose or isopropyl-β-D-thiogalactopyranoside (IPTG).
   4148..4736    -  rep_origin     ori: high-copy-number ColE1/pMB1/pBR322/pUC origin of replication
   4907..5767    -  CDS            AmpR: β-lactamase; bla; confers resistance to ampicillin, carbenicillin, and related antibiotics
   5768..5872    -  promoter       AmpR promoter: bla
