[The description below was written by a language model from this plasmid's Addgene catalogue record and pLannotate feature annotations shown in this document.]
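Description:
Flag-SKP1-T131A is a mammalian expression plasmid built on the pcDNA3.1 backbone (about 5.9 kb by full-sequence record) that drives expression of a human SKP1 point mutant, T131A, carrying an N-terminal Flag epitope. The roughly 500 bp insert sits downstream of the human cytomegalovirus immediate-early enhancer and promoter and is followed by the bovine growth hormone polyadenylation signal, giving strong constitutive transcription in transfected mammalian cells. The annotation labels the tag region as a short fragment of a 3xFLAG element, spanning only 24 nucleotides, which is consistent with a single Flag epitope fused directly to the SKP1 coding sequence. T7 and SP6 phage promoters flank the cloning region, as is usual for this backbone, and can serve for in vitro transcription or as sequencing primer sites.

In bacteria the plasmid is maintained at high copy through a ColE1/pUC-type origin and selected with ampicillin via the β-lactamase gene; an f1 origin is also present. For mammalian cells, an SV40 early promoter drives the neomycin phosphotransferase gene, terminated by the SV40 poly(A) signal, allowing G418 selection of stable lines. Several small annotated fragments (HIV-1 LTR, ble, lacI, bom) are probably backbone remnants or automated similarity matches rather than functional parts.

SKP1 is the adapter that bridges CUL1 and F-box proteins in SCF ubiquitin ligase complexes. Replacing threonine 131 with alanine removes the hydroxyl side chain at that position, a substitution commonly used to block phosphorylation, though the record does not state the rationale. The associated work concerns a noncanonical role of SKP1 in switching between autophagy and unconventional secretion, and the Flag tag supports detection and immunoprecipitation of the mutant.
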