Addgene plasmid #213482: Flag-SKP1-T131A
Purpose: Expresses human SKP1 T131A mutant in mammalian cells
Depositing lab: Michele Pagano. Depositing organization: NYU Grossman School of Medicine. Publication: A noncanonical function of SKP1 regulates the switch between autophagy and unconventional secretion. Li J, Krause GJ, Gui Q, Kaushik S, Rona G, Zhang Q, Liang FX, Dhabaria A, Anerillas C, Martindale JL, Vasilyev N, Askenazi M, Ueberheide B, Nudler E, Gorospe M, Cuervo AM, Pagano M. Sci Adv. 2023 Oct 13;9(41):eadh1134. doi: 10.1126/sciadv.adh1134. Epub 2023 Oct 13. PubMed 37831778.
Backbone
  Vector backbone: pcDNA3.1
  Vector type: Mammalian Expression
  Selectable markers: Neomycin (select with G418)
Growth in bacteria
  Bacterial resistance: Ampicillin, 100 μg/mL
  Growth temperature: 37°C
  Growth strain: DH5alpha
  Copy number: High Copy
Gene/Insert
  Gene/Insert name: human Flag tagged SKP1-T131A
  Species: H. sapiens (human)
  Insert size (bp): 500
  Entrez Gene: SKP1 (a.k.a. EMC19, OCP-II, OCP2, SKP1A, TCEB1L, p19A)
  Tag / fusion protein: Flag (N terminal on insert)
Terms and licenses: Academic/Nonprofit Terms; Industry Terms: Not Available to Industry
How to cite: Flag-SKP1-T131A was a gift from Michele Pagano (Addgene plasmid # 213482 ; http://n2t.net/addgene:213482 ; RRID:Addgene_213482)
